>Addgene plasmid #123811 | MTK4_002 | addgene full sequence | sequence record 249751 | Addgene NGS Result
TCATGACCAAAATCCCTTAACGTGAGTTTTCGTTCCACTGAGCGTCAGACCCCGTAGAAAAGATCAAAGG
ATCTTCTTGAGATCCTTTTTTTCTGCGCGTAATCTGCTGCTTGCAAACAAAAAAACCACCGCTACCAGCG
GTGGTTTGTTTGCCGGATCAAGAGCTACCAACTCTTTTTCCGAAGGTAACTGGCTTCAGCAGAGCGCAGA
TACCAAATACTGTTCTTCTAGTGTAGCCGTAGTTAGGCCACCACTTCAAGAACTCTGTAGCACCGCCTAC
ATACCTCGCTCTGCTAATCCTGTTACCAGTGGCTGCTGCCAGTGGCGATAAGTCGTGTCTTACCGGGTTG
GACTCAAGACGATAGTTACCGGATAAGGCGCAGCGGTCGGGCTGAACGGGGGGTTCGTGCACACAGCCCA
GCTTGGAGCGAACGACCTACACCGAACTGAGATACCTACAGCGTGAGCTATGAGAAAGCGCCACGCTTCC
CGAAGGGAGAAAGGCGGACAGGTATCCGGTAAGCGGCAGGGTCGGAACAGGAGAGCGCACGAGGGAGCTT
CCAGGGGGAAACGCCTGGTATCTTTATAGTCCTGTCGGGTTTCGCCACCTCTGACTTGAGCGTCGATTTT
TGTGATGCTCGTCAGGGGGGCGGAGCCTATGGAAAAACGCCAGCAACGCGGCCTTTTTACGGTTCCTGGC
CTTTTGCTGGCCTTTTGCTCACATGTTCTTTCCTGCGTTATCCCCTGATTCTGTGGATAACCGTAGTCGG
TCTCAATCCTAACTCGAGGATCCAGACATGATAAGATACATTGATGAGTTTGGACAAACCACAACTAGAA
TGCAGTGAAAAAAATGCTTTATTTGTGAAATTTGTGATGCTATTGCTTTATTTGTAACCATTATAAGCTG
CAATAAACGCTGTGAGACCAGACCAATAAAAAACGCCCGGCGGCAACCGAGCGTTCTGAACAAATCCAGA
TGGAGTTCTGAGGTCATTACTGGATCTATCAACAGGAGTCCAAGCGAGCTCGATATCAAATTACGCCCCG
CCCTGCCACTCATCGCAGTACTGTTGTAATTCATTAAGCATTCTGCCGACATGGAAGCCATCACAAACGG
CATGATGAACCTGAATCGCCAGCGGCATCAGCACCTTGTCGCCTTGCGTATAATATTTGCCCATGGTGAA
AACGGGGGCGAAGAAGTTGTCCATATTGGCCACGTTTAAATCAAAACTGGTGAAACTCACCCAGGGATTG
GCTGAAACGAAAAACATATTCTCAATAAACCCTTTAGGGAAATAGGCCAGGTTTTCACCGTAACACGCCA
CATCTTGCGAATATATGTGTAGAAACTGCCGGAAATCGTCGTGGTATTCACTCCAGAGCGATGAAAACGT
TTCAGTTTGCTCATGGAAAACGGTGTAACAAGGGTGAACACTATCCCATATCACCAGCTCACCGTCTTTC
ATTGCCATACGAAATTCCGGATGAGCATTCATCAGGCGGGCAAGAATGTGAATAAAGGCCGGATAAAACT
TGTGCTTATTTTTCTTTACGGTCTTTAAAAAGGCCGTAATATCCAGCTGAACGGTCTGGTTATAGGTACA
TTGAGCAACTGACTGAAATGCCTCAAAATGTTCTTTACGATGCCATTGGGATATATCAACGGTGGTATAT
CCAGTGATTTTTTTCTCCATTTTAGCTTCCTTAGCTCCTGAAAATCTCGATAACTCAAAAAATACGCCCG
GTAGTGATCTTATTTCATTATGGTGAAAGTTGGAACCTCTTACGTGCCCGATCAA
Features (pLannotate 1.2.2; 5 found; start..end, strand, type, name):
     77..665     +  rep_origin     ori: high-copy-number ColE1/pMB1/pBR322/pUC origin of replication
    789..918     -  polyA_signal   SV40 poly(A) signal: SV40 polyadenylation signal
    936..970     -  terminator     lambda t0 terminator: minimal transcription terminator from phage lambda (Scholtissek and Grosse, 1987)
   1044..1700    -  CDS            cat: CAT_ECOLX - Experimental evidence at protein level: Swiss-Prot protein existence level 1. This enzyme is an effector of chloramphenicol resistance in bacteria. From Escherichia coli. This protein is used as a marker in many commonly used cloning vectors, such as pACYC184.
   1701..1798    -  promoter       cat promoter: promoter of the E. coli cat gene encoding chloramphenicol acetyltransferase
