[The description below was written by a language model from this plasmid's Addgene catalogue record and pLannotate feature annotations shown in this document.]
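Description:
MTK4_002 is a small part plasmid (about 1.8 kb) from the Mammalian Toolkit (MTK), a modular hierarchical cloning system for assembling genetic circuits for mammalian cells. It is built on the MTK0_027 part-entry backbone and is catalogued as a mammalian expression vector, but on its own it is not an expression construct: it carries no promoter or coding sequence for mammalian cells, only a single stored part. It is propagated in E. coli through a high-copy ColE1/pUC-type origin of replication and selected with chloramphenicol. Resistance comes from the cat (chloramphenicol acetyltransferase) gene, which is driven by its native promoter and followed by a minimal phage lambda t0 terminator.

The payload is the SV40 polyadenylation signal, annotated as a roughly 130 bp element and designated a Type 4 part, the position the MTK reserves for polyadenylation signals. The record lists the insert species as human, although the element is of simian virus 40 origin. The part was introduced into the backbone using BsmBI sites that were destroyed during cloning, which is typical of Golden Gate-style domestication with Type IIS enzymes. The feature table does not annotate the flanking sites or overhangs used for downstream assembly.

In use, the plasmid serves as a donor. The SV40 poly(A) signal is combined with other toolkit part types, such as promoters and coding sequences, to build complete transcriptional units. There it sits downstream of the coding sequence, directing cleavage and polyadenylation of the transcript to support mRNA 3′ end formation, stability and efficient expression in mammalian cells.
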