Addgene plasmid #123811: MTK4_002
Purpose: Encodes SV40 polyadenylation signal as a Type 4 part to be used in the MTK system
Depositing lab: Hana El-Samad. Depositing organization: University of California, San Francisco (UCSF). Publication: A Toolkit for Rapid Modular Construction of Biological Circuits in Mammalian Cells. Fonseca JP, Bonny AR, Kumar GR, Ng AH, Town J, Wu QC, Aslankoohi E, Chen SY, Dods G, Harrigan P, Osimiri LC, Kistler AL, El-Samad H. ACS Synth Biol. 2019 Nov 15;8(11):2593-2606. doi: 10.1021/acssynbio.9b00322. Epub 2019 Nov 5. PubMed 31686495.
Backbone
  Vector backbone: MTK0_027
  Vector type: Mammalian Expression
Growth in bacteria
  Bacterial resistance: Chloramphenicol, 25 μg/mL
  Growth temperature: 37°C
  Growth strain: DH5alpha
  Copy number: Unknown
Gene/Insert
  Gene/Insert name: SV40 pA
  Species: H. sapiens (human)
  Cloning method: Restriction Enzyme; 5′ cloning site BsmBI (destroyed during cloning); 3′ cloning site BsmBI (destroyed during cloning)
Terms and licenses: Academic/Nonprofit Terms; Industry Terms: Not Available to Industry
Depositor comments: Type 4 parts are polyadenylation signals in the MTK Please visit https://www.biorxiv.org/content/10.1101/506188v2 for BioRxiv preprint
How to cite: MTK4_002 was a gift from Hana El-Samad (Addgene plasmid # 123811 ; http://n2t.net/addgene:123811 ; RRID:Addgene_123811)
